Addgene plasmid #242098: AaIMP
Purpose: Myo-inositol-1(or 4)-monophosphatase from Aquifex aeolicus
Depositing lab: Audrey Lamb. Depositing organization: University of Texas at San Antonio. Publication: Identification of the phosphatase essential for riboflavin biosynthesis in Aquifex aeolicus. Hoffpauir ZA, Lamb AL. J Biol Chem. 2025 May;301(5):108443. doi: 10.1016/j.jbc.2025.108443. Epub 2025 Mar 25. PubMed 40147773.
Backbone
  Vector backbone: pET20b
  Vector type: Bacterial Expression
Growth in bacteria
  Bacterial resistance: Ampicillin, 100 μg/mL
  Growth temperature: 37°C
  Growth strain: DH5alpha
  Copy number: High Copy
Gene/Insert
  Gene/Insert name: AaIMP
  Species: Aquifex aeolicus
  Cloning method: Gene Synthesis
Terms and licenses: Academic/Nonprofit Terms; Industry Terms: Not Available to Industry
How to cite: AaIMP was a gift from Audrey Lamb (Addgene plasmid # 242098 ; http://n2t.net/addgene:242098 ; RRID:Addgene_242098)
