[The description below was written by a language model from this plasmid's Addgene catalogue record and pLannotate feature annotations shown in this document.]
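Description:
AaIMP is a bacterial expression plasmid built on the pET20b backbone that carries a synthesized gene for the myo-inositol-1(or 4)-monophosphatase of the hyperthermophilic bacterium Aquifex aeolicus. The annotated full sequence is about 4.4 kb. The insert is identified in the feature table as suhB (also called imp2), a phosphatase of broad specificity reported to act on fructose 1,6-bisphosphate and on both isomers of inositol-1-phosphate. The coding region sits downstream of a T7 promoter and the efficient T7 gene 10 ribosome binding site, and is followed by a T7 terminator, so transcription depends on a host that supplies T7 RNA polymerase. Immediately after the open reading frame the annotation detects a short polyhistidine match (18 nt, consistent with a C-terminal His tag as found in pET20b), which would allow metal-affinity purification. A small fragment annotated as a solubility tag between the His region and the terminator is most likely just a partial match to backbone sequence rather than a functional fusion. No lac operator or lacI gene is annotated.

For propagation, the plasmid has a ColE1/pMB1-type origin with the adjacent bom region and a rop gene, plus an f1 origin that permits single-stranded DNA production. The catalogue lists it as high copy, although rop is normally associated with reduced copy number. Selection is by ampicillin through the β-lactamase gene and its native promoter. According to the associated publication title, the construct was made for work identifying the phosphatase required for riboflavin biosynthesis in A. aeolicus, which suggests its use for recombinant production of the enzyme in E. coli.
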