Features (pLannotate 1.2.2; 13 found; start..end, strand, type, name):
     26..73      -  terminator     T7 terminator: transcription terminator for bacteriophage T7 RNA polymerase
     81..130     -  CDS            SET1 (fragment): solubility-enhancement tag derived from T7 phage gene 10B
    140..157     -  CDS            9xHis (fragment): 9xHis affinity tag
    167..958     -  CDS            suhB: BSUHB_AQUAE - Also known as imp2. Experimental evidence at protein level: Swiss-Prot protein existence level 1. Phosphatase with broad specificity; it can dephosphorylate fructose 1,6-bisphosphate, and both D and L isomers of inositol-1- phosphate (I-1-P). From Aquifex aeolicus (strain VF5).
    966..988     -  RBS            RBS: efficient ribosome binding site from bacteriophage T7 gene 10 (Olins and Rangwala, 1989)
   1020..1038    -  promoter       T7 promoter: promoter for bacteriophage T7 RNA polymerase
   1150..1530    -  CDS            YPB1_ECOLX: Protein predicted: Swiss-Prot protein existence level 4. From Escherichia coli.
   1547..1738    +  CDS            rop: Rop protein, which maintains plasmids at low copy number; rop
   1840..1982    +  misc_feature   bom: basis of mobility region from pBR322
   2168..2756    -  rep_origin     ori: high-copy-number ColE1/pMB1/pBR322/pUC origin of replication
   2927..3787    -  CDS            AmpR: β-lactamase; bla; confers resistance to ampicillin, carbenicillin, and related antibiotics
   3788..3892    -  promoter       AmpR promoter: bla
   3919..4374    -  rep_origin     f1 ori (sequence partly withheld): f1 bacteriophage origin of replication; arrow indicates direction of (+) strand synthesis
>Addgene plasmid #242098 | AaIMP | addgene full sequence | sequence record 486677 | Addgene NGS Result
ATCCGGATATAGTTCCTCCTTTCAGCAAAAAACCCCTCAAGACCCGTTTAGAGGCCCCAAGGGGTTATGC
TAGTTATTGCTCAGCGGTGGCAGCAGCCAACTCAGCTTCCTTTCGGGCTTTGTTAGCAGCCGGATCTCAG
TGGTGGTGGTGGTGGTGCTCGAGTTACACAGCGACCTCCATGTATTTTTTCGCTACCTGCAGAATGAAAT
CGTGCAGTGCTTTGTTTCCCGCGATAATATCGCTCACACCAAACGGCTCGCCCACCAGGGTGTAAACACC
GCCTGCCTCCTTAAGGATAACCAAACCCGCGGTAATATCCCACGGTTTCATTTCAAATTCCATCATGCCG
TCGAAAATGCCTTCCGCAACCATGCACAGGTCCACCGCCGCCGCACCCGGACGACGCATAGACCCAACTT
CATAAAAAACGTCTTTGAAAATATTCAAGTAAATGCTGATGTCACGGCGGCTACGGCTTGGGAAGCCGTA
CACGACGCCCGCGTGCTTCAGGCTTTCGTTGTCCTTCACCTTGATGCGTTTACCATTCACATACGCACCC
AAACCTTTGGCACCCCAATACAGTTTATCAAAGTACGGCAGGTAAACCGCACCAACAATCGGTTCCTCAC
CCTTAACCAAGCCTACAGACACTGCAAAGATCGGGAAGCCGTTGATGTAGTTTTTCGTACCATCCAGCGG
ATCGATAAACCAACGATATTCCGAACCGGAACCCTCGGCACCCATCTCCTCACCCACCACTTCATGATCC
GGGAAGAACTTGAGGATGACCTCCTTGATGCGCTCTTCGCTGGTTTTGTCAACATAGGACACGAAGTCTT
TCTCGCCCTTCTCTTCAATATTTTCCTTCTTAACTTTGCCAAAGTTCTCCTTCAGAACTTGACCGCCAGC
CAGGGCAGCGATCTTAGCTACTTCTAAATATTTCTTTAGATTCTCCATATGTATATCTCCTTCTTAAAGT
TAAACAAAATTATTTCTAGAGGGAAACCGTTGTGGTCTCCCTATAGTGAGTCGTATTAATTTCGCGGGAT
CGAGATCTCGGGCAGCGTTGGGTCCTGGCCACGGGTGCGCATGATCGTGCTCCTGTCGTTGAGGACCCGG
CTAGGCTGGCGGGGTTGCCTTACTGGTTAGCAGAATGAATCACCGATACGCGAGCGAACGTGAAGCGACT
GCTGCTGCAAAACGTCTGCGACCTGAGCAACAACATGAATGGTCTTCGGTTTCCGTGTTTCGTAAAGTCT
GGAAACGCGGAAGTCAGCGCCCTGCACCATTATGTTCCGGATCTGCATCGCAGGATGCTGCTGGCTACCC
TGTGGAACACCTACATCTGTATTAACGAAGCGCTGGCATTGACCCTGAGTGATTTTTCTCTGGTCCCGCC
GCATCCATACCGCCAGTTGTTTACCCTCACAACGTTCCAGTAACCGGGCATGTTCATCATCAGTAACCCG
TATCGTGAGCATCCTCTCTCGTTTCATCGGTATCATTACCCCCATGAACAGAAATCCCCCTTACACGGAG
GCATCAGTGACCAAACAGGAAAAAACCGCCCTTAACATGGCCCGCTTTATCAGAAGCCAGACATTAACGC
TTCTGGAGAAACTCAACGAGCTGGACGCGGATGAACAGGCAGACATCTGTGAATCGCTTCACGACCACGC
TGATGAGCTTTACCGCAGCTGCCTCGCGCGTTTCGGTGATGACGGTGAAAACCTCTGACACATGCAGCTC
CCGGAGACGGTCACAGCTTGTCTGTAAGCGGATGCCGGGAGCAGACAAGCCCGTCAGGGCGCGTCAGCGG
GTGTTGGCGGGTGTCGGGGCGCAGCCATGACCCAGTCACGTAGCGATAGCGGAGTGTATACTGGCTTAAC
TATGCGGCATCAGAGCAGATTGTACTGAGAGTGCACCATATATGCGGTGTGAAATACCGCACAGATGCGT
AAGGAGAAAATACCGCATCAGGCGCTCTTCCGCTTCCTCGCTCACTGACTCGCTGCGCTCGGTCGTTCGG
CTGCGGCGAGCGGTATCAGCTCACTCAAAGGCGGTAATACGGTTATCCACAGAATCAGGGGATAACGCAG
GAAAGAACATGTGAGCAAAAGGCCAGCAAAAGGCCAGGAACCGTAAAAAGGCCGCGTTGCTGGCGTTTTT
CCATAGGCTCCGCCCCCCTGACGAGCATCACAAAAATCGACGCTCAAGTCAGAGGTGGCGAAACCCGACA
GGACTATAAAGATACCAGGCGTTTCCCCCTGGAAGCTCCCTCGTGCGCTCTCCTGTTCCGACCCTGCCGC
TTACCGGATACCTGTCCGCCTTTCTCCCTTCGGGAAGCGTGGCGCTTTCTCATAGCTCACGCTGTAGGTA
TCTCAGTTCGGTGTAGGTCGTTCGCTCCAAGCTGGGCTGTGTGCACGAACCCCCCGTTCAGCCCGACCGC
TGCGCCTTATCCGGTAACTATCGTCTTGAGTCCAACCCGGTAAGACACGACTTATCGCCACTGGCAGCAG
CCACTGGTAACAGGATTAGCAGAGCGAGGTATGTAGGCGGTGCTACAGAGTTCTTGAAGTGGTGGCCTAA
CTACGGCTACACTAGAAGGACAGTATTTGGTATCTGCGCTCTGCTGAAGCCAGTTACCTTCGGAAAAAGA
GTTGGTAGCTCTTGATCCGGCAAACAAACCACCGCTGGTAGCGGTGGTTTTTTTGTTTGCAAGCAGCAGA
TTACGCGCAGAAAAAAAGGATCTCAAGAAGATCCTTTGATCTTTTCTACGGGGTCTGACGCTCAGTGGAA
CGAAAACTCACGTTAAGGGATTTTGGTCATGAGATTATCAAAAAGGATCTTCACCTAGATCCTTTTAAAT
TAAAAATGAAGTTTTAAATCAATCTAAAGTATATATGAGTAAACTTGGTCTGACAGTTACCAATGCTTAA
TCAGTGAGGCACCTATCTCAGCGATCTGTCTATTTCGTTCATCCATAGTTGCCTGACTCCCCGTCGTGTA
GATAACTACGATACGGGAGGGCTTACCATCTGGCCCCAGTGCTGCAATGATACCGCGAGACCCACGCTCA
CCGGCTCCAGATTTATCAGCAATAAACCAGCCAGCCGGAAGGGCCGAGCGCAGAAGTGGTCCTGCAACTT
TATCCGCCTCCATCCAGTCTATTAATTGTTGCCGGGAAGCTAGAGTAAGTAGTTCGCCAGTTAATAGTTT
GCGCAACGTTGTTGCCATTGCTGCAGGCATCGTGGTGTCACGCTCGTCGTTTGGTATGGCTTCATTCAGC
TCCGGTTCCCAACGATCAAGGCGAGTTACATGATCCCCCATGTTGTGCAAAAAAGCGGTTAGCTCCTTCG
GTCCTCCGATCGTTGTCAGAAGTAAGTTGGCCGCAGTGTTATCACTCATGGTTATGGCAGCACTGCATAA
TTCTCTTACTGTCATGCCATCCGTAAGATGCTTTTCTGTGACTGGTGAGTACTCAACCAAGTCATTCTGA
GAATAGTGTATGCGGCGACCGAGTTGCTCTTGCCCGGCGTCAATACGGGATAATACCGCGCCACATAGCA
GAACTTTAAAAGTGCTCATCATTGGAAAACGTTCTTCGGGGCGAAAACTCTCAAGGATCTTACCGCTGTT
GAGATCCAGTTCGATGTAACCCACTCGTGCACCCAACTGATCTTCAGCATCTTTTACTTTCACCAGCGTT
TCTGGGTGAGCAAAAACAGGAAGGCAAAATGCCGCAAAAAAGGGAATAAGGGCGACACGGAAATGTTGAA
TACTCATACTCTTCCTTTTTCAATATTATTGAAGCATTTATCAGGGTTATTGTCTCATGAGCGGATACAT
ATTTGAATGTATTTAGAAAAATAAACAAATAGGGGTTCCGCGCACATTTCCCCGAAAAGTGCCACCTGAA
ATTGTAAACGTTAATATTTTGTTAAAATTCGCGTTAAATTTTTGTTAAATCAGCTCATTTTTTAACCAAT
AGGCCGAAATCGGCAAAATCCCTTATAAATCAAAAGAATAGACCGAGATAGGGT
[37 nt withheld, positions 4045-4081]
AAAGAACGTGGACTCCAACGTCAAAGG
[49 nt withheld, positions 4109-4157]
T
[91 nt withheld, positions 4159-4249]
G
[124 nt withheld, positions 4251-4374]
CCCATTCGCCA
