>Addgene plasmid #242098 | AaIMP | depositor partial sequence | sequence record 477458 | AaIMP sequence 798 bps
CATATGGAGAATCTAAAGAAATATTTAGAAGTAGCTAAGATCGCTGCCCTGGCTGGCGGTCAAGTTCTGA
AGGAGAACTTTGGCAAAGTTAAGAAGGAAAATATTGAAGAGAAGGGCGAGAAAGACTTCGTGTCCTATGT
TGACAAAACCAGCGAAGAGCGCATCAAGGAGGTCATCCTCAAGTTCTTCCCGGATCATGAAGTGGTGGGT
GAGGAGATGGGTGCCGAGGGTTCCGGTTCGGAATATCGTTGGTTTATCGATCCGCTGGATGGTACGAAAA
ACTACATCAACGGCTTCCCGATCTTTGCAGTGTCTGTAGGCTTGGTTAAGGGTGAGGAACCGATTGTTGG
TGCGGTTTACCTGCCGTACTTTGATAAACTGTATTGGGGTGCCAAAGGTTTGGGTGCGTATGTGAATGGT
AAACGCATCAAGGTGAAGGACAACGAAAGCCTGAAGCACGCGGGCGTCGTGTACGGCTTCCCAAGCCGTA
GCCGCCGTGACATCAGCATTTACTTGAATATTTTCAAAGACGTTTTTTATGAAGTTGGGTCTATGCGTCG
TCCGGGTGCGGCGGCGGTGGACCTGTGCATGGTTGCGGAAGGCATTTTCGACGGCATGATGGAATTTGAA
ATGAAACCGTGGGATATTACCGCGGGTTTGGTTATCCTTAAGGAGGCAGGCGGTGTTTACACCCTGGTGG
GCGAGCCGTTTGGTGTGAGCGATATTATCGCGGGAAACAAAGCACTGCACGATTTCATTCTGCAGGTAGC
GAAAAAATACATGGAGGTCGCTGTGTAA
